Addgene plasmid #153380: lvl0 G7t
Purpose: Agrobacterium terminator for plant expression
Depositing lab: Naomi Nakayama. Depositing organization: University of Edinburgh. Publication: Mobius Assembly for Plant Systems highlights promoter-terminator interaction in gene regulation. Andreou , Andreas I., Nirkko, Jessica , Ochoa-Villarreal, Marisol , Nakayama, Naomi. bioRxiv, March 31, 2021 10.1101/2021.03.31.437819.
Backbone
  Vector backbone: mUAV
  Backbone size w/o insert (bp): 2053
  Vector type: Plant Expression
Growth in bacteria
  Bacterial resistance: Chloramphenicol, 25 μg/mL
  Growth temperature: 37°C
  Growth strain: DH5alpha
  Copy number: High Copy
Gene/Insert
  Gene/Insert name: G7 terminator
  Species: Other
  Insert size (bp): 209
  Cloning method: Restriction Enzyme; 5′ cloning site AarI (destroyed during cloning); 3′ cloning site AarI (destroyed during cloning)
  Sequencing primers: 5′ tgccacctgacgtctaagaa; 3′ attaccgcctttgagtgagc
Terms and licenses: Academic/Nonprofit Terms; Industry Terms: Not Available to Industry
How to cite: lvl0 G7t was a gift from Naomi Nakayama (Addgene plasmid # 153380 ; http://n2t.net/addgene:153380 ; RRID:Addgene_153380)
