[The description below was written by a language model from this plasmid's Addgene catalogue record and pLannotate feature annotations shown in this document.]
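Description:
lvl0 G7t is a Level 0 standard-part plasmid from the Mobius Assembly for Plant Systems toolkit. It carries the G7 terminator as a storage and donor clone, not a complete expression unit. It is built on the small mUAV backbone (about 2.05 kb), and the full sequenced plasmid is 2,262 nt. It is catalogued as a plant expression vector, but the annotated features show only bacterial maintenance elements plus the part itself. There is no promoter, coding sequence, plant selectable marker or T-DNA border, so plant use depends on assembling the part into higher-level constructs. The plasmid is propagated in E. coli through a high-copy ColE1/pUC-type origin. Selection is with chloramphenicol, provided by the cat gene encoding chloramphenicol acetyltransferase, which is driven by its native cat promoter and followed by the phage lambda t0 terminator.

The payload is a roughly 200 bp transcription terminator from gene 7 of an octopine-type Agrobacterium Ti plasmid, a sequence that functions in plant cells to end transcription of a transgene. It was inserted through AarI sites, which were destroyed during cloning. AarI is a type IIS enzyme, consistent with a scarless, Golden Gate-style domestication into the universal acceptor vector. The insert position is flanked by bacterial terminators, a putative terminator upstream and the his operon terminator downstream. These presumably insulate the cloned part from read-through transcription in the bacterial host. The stated purpose is to supply an Agrobacterium-derived terminator for plant expression. The associated work examined how promoter and terminator combinations interact to influence gene regulation, so this part is suited to being paired combinatorially with different promoters and coding sequences when building plant transcription units.
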