Features (pLannotate 1.2.2; 7 found; start..end, strand, type, name):
     10..67      +  terminator     his operon terminator: This putative transcriptin terminator from the E. coli his operon has a 2-bp deletion introduced during synthesis. Its efficiency has not been determined.
    262..850     -  rep_origin     ori: high-copy-number ColE1/pMB1/pBR322/pUC origin of replication
   1033..1127    -  terminator     lambda t0 terminator: transcription terminator from phage lambda
   1151..1807    -  CDS            cat: CAT_ECOLX - Experimental evidence at protein level: Swiss-Prot protein existence level 1. This enzyme is an effector of chloramphenicol resistance in bacteria. From Escherichia coli. This protein is used as a marker in many commonly used cloning vectors, such as pACYC184.
   1808..1905    -  promoter       cat promoter: promoter of the E. coli cat gene encoding chloramphenicol acetyltransferase
   1991..2034    -  terminator     bacterial terminator: putative bacterial transcription terminator
   2054..2254    +  terminator     gene 7 terminator: transcription terminator for octopine-type Ti plasmid gene 7
>Addgene plasmid #153380 | lvl0 G7t | addgene full sequence | sequence record 314909 | Addgene NGS Result
ACCCTGCAGTCCGGCAAAAAAGGGCAAGGTGTCACCACCCTGCCCTTTTTCTTTAAAACCGAAAAGATTA
CTTCGCGTTATGCAGGCTTCCTCGCTCACTGACTCGCTGCGCTCGGTCGTTCGGCTGCGGCGAGCGGTAT
CAGCTCACTCAAAGGCGGTAATACGGTTATCCACAGAATCAGGGGATAACGCAGGAAAGAACATGTGAGC
AAAAGGCCAGCAAAAGGCCAGGAACCGTAAAAAGGCCGCGTTGCTGGCGTTTTTCCACAGGCTCCGCCCC
CCTGACGAGCATCACAAAAATCGACGCTCAAGTCAGAGGTGGCGAAACCCGACAGGACTATAAAGATACC
AGGCGTTTCCCCCTGGAAGCTCCCTCGTGCGCTCTCCTGTTCCGACCCTGCCGCTTACCGGATACCTGTC
CGCCTTTCTCCCTTCGGGAAGCGTGGCGCTTTCTCATAGCTCACGCTGTAGGTATCTCAGTTCGGTGTAG
GTCGTTCGCTCCAAGCTGGGCTGTGTGCACGAACCCCCCGTTCAGCCCGACCGCTGCGCCTTATCCGGTA
ACTATCGTCTTGAGTCCAACCCGGTAAGACACGACTTATCGCCACTGGCAGCAGCCACTGGTAACAGGAT
TAGCAGAGCGAGGTATGTAGGCGGTGCTACAGAGTTCTTGAAGTGGTGGCCTAACTACGGCTACACTAGA
AGAACAGTATTTGGTATCTGCGCTCTGCTGAAGCCAGTTACCTTCGGAAAAAGAGTTGGTAGCTCTTGAT
CCGGCAAACAAACCACCGCTGGTAGCGGTGGTTTTTTTGTTTGCAAGCAGCAGATTACGCGCAGAAAAAA
AGGATCTCAAGAAGATCCTTTGATCTTTTCTACGGGGTCTGACGCTCAGTGGAACGAAAACTCACGTTAA
GGGATTTTGGTCATGAGATTATCAAAAAGGATCTTCACCTAGATCCTTTTAAATTAAAAATGAAGTTTTA
AATCAATCTAAAGTATATATGAGTAAACTTGGTCTGACAGCTCGAGGCTTGGATTCTCACCAATAAAAAA
CGCCCGGCGGCAACCGAGCGTTCTGAACAAATCCAGATGGAGTTCTGAGGTCATTACTGGATCTATCAAC
AGGAGTCCAAGCGAGCTCGATATCAAATTACGCCCCGCCCTGCCACTCATCGCAGTACTGTTGTAATTCA
TTAAGCATTCTGCCGACATGGAAGCCATCACAAACGGCATGATGAACCTGAATCGCCAGCGGCATCAGCA
CCTTGTCGCCTTGCGTATAATATTTGCCCATGGTGAAAACGGGGGCGAAGAAGTTGTCCATATTGGCCAC
GTTTAAATCAAAACTGGTGAAACTCACCCAGGGATTGGCTGAGACGAAAAACATATTCTCAATAAACCCT
TTAGGGAAATAGGCCAGGTTTTCACCGTAACACGCCACATCTTGCGAATATATGTGTAGAAACTGCCGGA
AATCGTCGTGGTATTCACTCCAGAGCGATGAAAACGTTTCAGTTTGCTCATGGAAAACGGTGTAACAAGG
GTGAACACTATCCCATATCACCAGCTCACCGTCTTTCATTGCCATACGAAATTCCGGATGAGCATTCATC
AGGCGGGCAAGAATGTGAATAAAGGCCGGATAAAACTTGTGCTTATTTTTCTTTACGGTCTTTAAAAAGG
CCGTAATATCCAGCTGAACGGTCTGGTTATAGGTACATTGAGCAACTGACTGAAATGCCTCAAAATGTTC
TTTACGATGCCATTGGGATATATCAACGGTGGTATATCCAGTGATTTTTTTCTCCATTTTAGCTTCCTTA
GCTCCTGAAAATCTCGATAACTCAAAAAATACGCCCGGTAGTGATCTTATTTCATTATGGTGAAAGTTGG
AACCTCTTACGTGCCCGATCAACTCGAGTGCCACCTGACGTCTAAGAAACCATTATTATCATGACATTAA
CCTATAAAAATAGGCGTATCACGAGGCAGAATTTCAGATAAAAAAAATCCTTAGCTTTCGCTAAGGATGA
TTTCTGGAATTCGGTCTCTGCTTGCTAGCTATATCATCAATTTATGTATTACACATAATATCGCACTCAG
TCTTTCATCTACGGCAATGTACCAGCTGATATAATCAGTTATTGAAATATTTCTGAATTTAAACTTGCAT
CAATAAATTTATGTTTTTGCTTGGACTATAATACCTGACTTGTTATTTTATCAATAAATATTTAAACTAT
ATTTCTTTCAAGATCGCTTGAG
